>Addgene plasmid #25286 | PP-CDPK10 | depositor partial sequence | sequence record 11760 | Author sequence
GGCTCATTATTGGAGTTACAAAAAAAGTACCATCTTAAAGGAGCAATTGGTCAAGGTTCCTATGGAGTGG
TCAGAGTCGCAATCGAAAATCAGACGAGAGCAATCCGAGCAATCAAGATAATGAATAAAAACAAGATTAG
GCAAATTAATCCAAAGGATGTGGAGAGGATTAAGACAGAGGTTCGACTAATGAAGAAGTTGCACCATCCA
AATATTGCTCGTCTTTATGAAGTTTATGAAGATGAACAATATATATGTTTAGTTATGGAGCTTTGCCATG
GTGGTCATTTGTTGGACAAGCTTAATGTTTTCATTGACGATTCTACAGGGAAGTGCGCAATGGATGTAGT
AAAAACTCAAATATGTCCCTGCCCAGAATGCAATGAGGAGGCAATCAATGGATCCATTCATGGATTTAGA
GAATCTCTAGATTTTGTTCAGAGAGAAAAACTTATTTCCAATATAATGCGCCAGATTTTTAGTGCTCTTC
ATTATCTTCATAATCAAGGAATTTGCCATAGAGATATTAAACCTGAAAACTTTTTGTTTTCAACCAATAA
GAGCTTTGAGATAAAACTTGTGGACTTTGGCCTTTCTAAGGAGTTTTATAAATTGAACAATGGAGAGTAT
TATGGGATGACTACCAAAGCCGGAACACCTTATTTTGTTGCTCCTGAAGTTCTTAATACCACAAATGAAT
CTTATGGTCCTAAGTGTGATGCTTGGAGTGCAGGCGTGCTGCTCCACTTATTACTAATGGGTGCAGTGCC
TTTCCCGGGAGTAAATGATGCAGACACTATTTCACAGGTATTAAATAAAAAACTTTGCTTCGAGAATCCA
AACTACAATGTTCTTTCTCCTCTTGCAAGAGATTTACTTTCAAATTTGTTAAATCGAAATGTAGACGAAA
GATTTGATGCTATGAGAGCTTTACAACACCCATGGATAAGCCAGTTTTCGGATAAAATTTATAAAATGAG
T
