>Addgene plasmid #25286 | PP-CDPK10 | addgene partial sequence | sequence record 31368 | 25286 with T7
TTCCCTCTGAATATTTTGTTTACTTTAAGAAGGAGATATACCATGCATCATCATCATCATCACAGCAGCG
GCAGAGAAAACTTGTATTTCCAGGGCGGCTCATTATTGGAGTTACAAAAAAAGTACCATCTTAAAGGAGC
AATTGGTCAAGGTTCCTATGGAGTGGTCAGAGTCGCAATCGAAAATCAGACGAGAGCAATCCGAGCAATC
AAGATAATGAATAAAAACAAGATTAGGCAAATTAATCCAAAGGATGTGGAGAGGATTAAGACAGAGGTTC
GACTAATGAAGAAGTTGCACCATCCAAATATTGCTCGTCTTTATGAAGTTTATGAAGATGAACAATATAT
ATGTTTAGTTATGGAGCTTTGCCATGGTGGTCATTTGTTGGACAAGCTTAATGTTTTCATTGACGATTCT
ACAGGGAAGTGCGCAATGGATGTAGTAAAAACTCAAATATGTCCCTGCCCAGAATGCAATGAGGAGGCAA
TCAATGGATCCATTCATGGATTTAGAGAATCTCTAGATTTTGTTCAGAGAGAAAAACTTATTTCCAATAT
AATGCGCCAGATTTTTAGTGCTCTTCATTATCTTCATAATCAAGGAATTTGCCATAGAGATATTAAACCT
GAAAACTTTTTGTTTTCAACCAATAAGAGCTTTGAGATAAAACTTGTGGACTTTGGCCTTTCTAAGGAGT
TTTATAAATTGAACAATGGAGAGTATTATGGGATGACTACCAAAGCCGGAACACCTTATTTTGTTGCTCC
TGAAGTTCTTAATACCACAAATGAATCTTATGGTCCTAAGTGTGATGCTTGGAGTGCAGGCGTGCTGCTC
CACTTATTACTAATGGGTGCAGTGCC
