[The description below was written by a language model from this plasmid's Addgene catalogue record.]
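Description:
PP-CDPK10 is a bacterial expression plasmid built on the pET15-MHL backbone, a structural-genomics derivative of the pET15 family, with a recorded backbone size of 7737 bp before insertion. It is selected with ampicillin, is listed as low copy, and is propagated in a standard cloning strain of E. coli. The record does not include a feature table, so the origin of replication and the exact regulatory elements are not itemised. The use of T7 and T7-terminator sequencing primers does indicate that the insert sits between a T7 promoter and T7 terminator, as is usual for pET vectors. In such vectors, transcription depends on T7 RNA polymerase supplied by an appropriate expression host.

The insert is a 981 bp fragment of the Cryptosporidium parvum gene cgd7_40, also referred to as CpCDPK4, a calcium-dependent protein kinase. Only residues G126 to S452 are encoded, corresponding to the kinase domain rather than the full open reading frame, and the fragment was introduced by restriction enzyme cloning. An N-terminal His tag is fused to the insert, which allows the recombinant protein to be purified by immobilised metal affinity chromatography.

The stated purpose is bacterial production of protein for structure determination, and the truncated boundaries reflect a construct designed for that purpose. The depositor links this construct to a deposited crystal structure of the kinase domain (PDB entry 3HKO). It is therefore useful to groups who want to reproduce that protein preparation for structural, biochemical or inhibitor-binding studies of this parasite kinase.
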