Addgene plasmid #25286: PP-CDPK10
Purpose: Bacterial expression for structure determination; may not be full ORF
Depositing lab: Cheryl Arrowsmith. Depositing organization: University of Toronto.
Backbone
  Vector backbone: pET15-MHL
  Backbone manufacturer: SGC
  Backbone size w/o insert (bp): 7737
  Vector type: Bacterial Expression
Growth in bacteria
  Bacterial resistance: Ampicillin, 100 μg/mL
  Growth temperature: 37°C
  Growth strain: DH5alpha
  Copy number: Low Copy
Gene/Insert
  Gene/Insert name: cgd7_40:G126-S452 (alt names: PDB: 3HKO; cgd7_40, kinase domain; CpCDPK4)
  Species: Cryptosporidium Parvum
  Insert size (bp): 981
  Mutation: Contains amino acids G126-S452
  Entrez Gene: cgd7_40
  Tag / fusion protein: His (N terminal on insert)
  Cloning method: Restriction Enzyme
  Sequencing primers: 5′ T7; 3′ T7-term
Terms and licenses: Academic/Nonprofit Terms; Industry Terms: Not Available to Industry
Depositor comments: PDB: 3HKO. http://www.thesgc.org/structures/3HKO/
How to cite: PP-CDPK10 was a gift from Cheryl Arrowsmith (Addgene plasmid # 25286 ; http://n2t.net/addgene:25286 ; RRID:Addgene_25286)
